>Addgene plasmid #76475 | STK32A gRNA (BRDN0001145147) | addgene full sequence | sequence record 185910 | Addgene Assembled Sequence
CCCGGGTGCAAAGATGGATAAAGTTTTAAACAGAGAGGAATCTTTGCAGCTAATGGACCTTCTAGGTCTT
GAAAGGAGTGGGAATTGGCTCCGGTGCCCGTCAGTGGGCAGAGCGCACATCGCCCACAGTCCCCGAGAAG
TTGGGGGGAGGGGTCGGCAATTGATCCGGTGCCTAGAGAAGGTGGCGCGGGGTAAACTGGGAAAGTGATG
TCGTGTACTGGCTCCGCCTTTTTCCCGAGGGTGGGGGAGAACCGTATATAAGTGCAGTAGTCGCCGTGAA
CGTTCTTTTTCGCAACGGGTTTGCCGCCAGAACACAGGTAAGTGCCGTGTGTGGTTCCCGCGGGCCTGGC
CTCTTTACGGGTTATGGCCCTTGCGTGCCTTGAATTACTTCCACCTGGCTGCAGTACGTGATTCTTGATC
CCGAGCTTCGGGTTGGAAGTGGGTGGGAGAGTTCGAGGCCTTGCGCTTAAGGAGCCCCTTCGCCTCGTGC
TTGAGTTGAGGCCTGGCCTGGGCGCTGGGGCCGCCGCGTGCGAATCTGGTGGCACCTTCGCGCCTGTCTC
GCTGCTTTCGATAAGTCTCTAGCCATTTAAAATTTTTGATGACCTGCTGCGACGCTTTTTTTCTGGCAAG
ATAGTCTTGTAAATGCGGGCCAAGATCTGCACACTGGTATTTCGGTTTTTGGGGCCGCGGGCGGCGACGG
GGCCCGTGCGTCCCAGCGCACATGTTCGGCGAGGCGGGGCCTGCGAGCGCGGCCACCGAGAATCGGACGG
GGGTAGTCTCAAGCTGGCCGGCCTGCTCTGGTGCCTGGCCTCGCGCCGCCGTGTATCGCCCCGCCCTGGG
CGGCAAGGCTGGCCCGGTCGGCACCAGTTGCGTGAGCGGAAAGATGGCCGCTTCCCGGCCCTGCTGCAGG
GAGCTCAAAATGGAGGACGCGGCGCTCGGGAGAGCGGGCGGGTGAGTCACCCACACAAAGGAAAAGGGCC
TTTCCGTCCTCAGCCGTCGCTTCATGTGACTCCACGGAGTACCGGGCGCCGTCCAGGCACCTCGATTAGT
TCTCGAGCTTTTGGAGTACGTCGTCTTTAGGTTGGGGGGAGGGGTTTTATGCGATGGAGTTTCCCCACAC
TGAGTGGGTGGAGACTGAAGTTAGGCCAGCTTGGCACTTGATGTAATTCTCCTTGGAATTTGCCCTTTTT
GAGTTTGGATCTTGGTTCATTCTCAAGCCTCAGACAGTGGTTCAAAGTTTTTTTCTTCCATTTCAGGTGT
CGTGACGTACGGCCACCATGACCGAGTACAAGCCCACGGTGCGCCTCGCCACCCGCGACGACGTCCCCAG
GGCCGTACGCACCCTCGCCGCCGCGTTCGCCGACTACCCCGCCACGCGCCACACCGTCGATCCGGACCGC
CACATCGAGCGGGTCACCGAGCTGCAAGAACTCTTCCTCACGCGCGTCGGGCTCGACATCGGCAAGGTGT
GGGTCGCGGACGACGGCGCCGCCGTGGCGGTCTGGACCACGCCGGAGAGCGTCGAAGCGGGGGCGGTGTT
CGCCGAGATCGGCCCGCGCATGGCCGAGTTGAGCGGTTCCCGGCTGGCCGCGCAGCAACAGATGGAAGGC
CTCCTGGCGCCGCACCGGCCCAAGGAGCCCGCGTGGTTCCTGGCCACCGTCGGAGTCTCGCCCGACCACC
AGGGCAAGGGTCTGGGCAGCGCCGTCGTGCTCCCCGGAGTGGAGGCGGCCGAGCGCGCCGGGGTGCCCGC
CTTCCTGGAGACCTCCGCGCCCCGCAACCTCCCCTTCTACGAGCGGCTCGGCTTCACCGTCACCGCCGAC
GTCGAGGTGCCCGAAGGACCGCGCACCTGGTGCATGACCCGCAAGCCCGGTGCCTGAACGCGTTAAGTCG
ACAATCAACCTCTGGATTACAAAATTTGTGAAAGATTGACTGGTATTCTTAACTATGTTGCTCCTTTTAC
GCTATGTGGATACGCTGCTTTAATGCCTTTGTATCATGCTATTGCTTCCCGTATGGCTTTCATTTTCTCC
TCCTTGTATAAATCCTGGTTGCTGTCTCTTTATGAGGAGTTGTGGCCCGTTGTCAGGCAACGTGGCGTGG
TGTGCACTGTGTTTGCTGACGCAACCCCCACTGGTTGGGGCATTGCCACCACCTGTCAGCTCCTTTCCGG
GACTTTCGCTTTCCCCCTCCCTATTGCCACGGCGGAACTCATCGCCGCCTGCCTTGCCCGCTGCTGGACA
GGGGCTCGGCTGTTGGGCACTGACAATTCCGTGGTGTTGTCGGGGAAATCATCGTCCTTTCCTTGGCTGC
TCGCCTGTGTTGCCACCTGGATTCTGCGCGGGACGTCCTTCTGCTACGTCCCTTCGGCCCTCAATCCAGC
GGACCTTCCTTCCCGCGGCCTGCTGCCGGCTCTGCGGCCTCTTCCGCGTCTTCGCCTTCGCCCTCAGACG
AGTCGGATCTCCCTTTGGGCCGCCTCCCCGCGTCGACTTTAAGACCAATGACTTACAAGGCAGCTGTAGA
TCTTAGCCACTTTTTAAAAGAAAAGGGGGGACTGGAAGGGCTAATTCACTCCCAACGAAGACAAGATCTG
CTTTTTGCTTGTACTGGGTCTCTCTGGTTAGACCAGATCTGAGCCTGGGAGCTCTCTGGCTAACTAGGGA
ACCCACTGCTTAAGCCTCAATAAAGCTTGCCTTGAGTGCTTCAAGTAGTGTGTGCCCGTCTGTTGTGTGA
CTCTGGTAACTAGAGATCCCTCAGACCCTTTTAGTCAGTGTGGAAAATCTCTAGCAGTACGTATAGTAGT
TCATGTCATCTTATTATTCAGTATTTATAACTTGCAAAGAAATGAATATCAGAGAGTGAGAGGAACTTGT
TTATTGCAGCTTATAATGGTTACAAATAAAGCAATAGCATCACAAATTTCACAAATAAAGCATTTTTTTC
ACTGCATTCTAGTTGTGGTTTGTCCAAACTCATCAATGTATCTTATCATGTCTGGCTCTAGCTATCCCGC
CCCTAACTCCGCCCATCCCGCCCCTAACTCCGCCCAGTTCCGCCCATTCTCCGCCCCATGGCTGACTAAT
TTTTTTTATTTATGCAGAGGCCGAGGCCGCCTCGGCCTCTGAGCTATTCCAGAAGTAGTGAGGAGGCTTT
TTTGGAGGCCTAGGGACGTACCCAATTCGCCCTATAGTGAGTCGTATTACGCGCGCTCACTGGCCGTCGT
TTTACAACGTCGTGACTGGGAAAACCCTGGCGTTACCCAACTTAATCGCCTTGCAGCACATCCCCCTTTC
GCCAGCTGGCGTAATAGCGAAGAGGCCCGCACCGATCGCCCTTCCCAACAGTTGCGCAGCCTGAATGGCG
AATGGG
[124 nt withheld, positions 3367-3490]
C
[91 nt withheld, positions 3492-3582]
A
[49 nt withheld, positions 3584-3632]
CCTTTGACGTTGGAGTCCACGTTCTTT
[37 nt withheld, positions 3660-3696]
ACCCTATCTCGGTCTATTCTTTTGATTTATAAGGGATTTTGCCGATTTCGGCCTATTGGTTAAAAAATGA
GCTGATTTAACAAAAATTTAACGCGAATTTTAACAAAATATTAACGCTTACAATTTAGGTGGCACTTTTC
GGGGAAATGTGCGCGGAACCCCTATTTGTTTATTTTTCTAAATACATTCAAATATGTATCCGCTCATGAG
ACAATAACCCTGATAAATGCTTCAATAATATTGAAAAAGGAAGAGTATGAGTATTCAACATTTCCGTGTC
GCCCTTATTCCCTTTTTTGCGGCATTTTGCCTTCCTGTTTTTGCTCACCCAGAAACGCTGGTGAAAGTAA
AAGATGCTGAAGATCAGTTGGGTGCACGAGTGGGTTACATCGAACTGGATCTCAACAGCGGTAAGATCCT
TGAGAGTTTTCGCCCCGAAGAACGTTTTCCAATGATGAGCACTTTTAAAGTTCTGCTATGTGGCGCGGTA
TTATCCCGTATTGACGCCGGGCAAGAGCAACTCGGTCGCCGCATACACTATTCTCAGAATGACTTGGTTG
AGTACTCACCAGTCACAGAAAAGCATCTTACGGATGGCATGACAGTAAGAGAATTATGCAGTGCTGCCAT
AACCATGAGTGATAACACTGCGGCCAACTTACTTCTGACAACGATCGGAGGACCGAAGGAGCTAACCGCT
TTTTTGCACAACATGGGGGATCATGTAACTCGCCTTGATCGTTGGGAACCGGAGCTGAATGAAGCCATAC
CAAACGACGAGCGTGACACCACGATGCCTGTAGCAATGGCAACAACGTTGCGCAAACTATTAACTGGCGA
ACTACTTACTCTAGCTTCCCGGCAACAATTAATAGACTGGATGGAGGCGGATAAAGTTGCAGGACCACTT
CTGCGCTCGGCCCTTCCGGCTGGCTGGTTTATTGCTGATAAATCTGGAGCCGGTGAGCGTGGGTCTCGCG
GTATCATTGCAGCACTGGGGCCAGATGGTAAGCCCTCCCGTATCGTAGTTATCTACACGACGGGGAGTCA
GGCAACTATGGATGAACGAAATAGACAGATCGCTGAGATAGGTGCCTCACTGATTAAGCATTGGTAACTG
TCAGACCAAGTTTACTCATATATACTTTAGATTGATTTAAAACTTCATTTTTAATTTAAAAGGATCTAGG
TGAAGATCCTTTTTGATAATCTCATGACCAAAATCCCTTAACGTGAGTTTTCGTTCCACTGAGCGTCAGA
CCCCGTAGAAAAGATCAAAGGATCTTCTTGAGATCCTTTTTTTCTGCGCGTAATCTGCTGCTTGCAAACA
AAAAAACCACCGCTACCAGCGGTGGTTTGTTTGCCGGATCAAGAGCTACCAACTCTTTTTCCGAAGGTAA
CTGGCTTCAGCAGAGCGCAGATACCAAATACTGTTCTTCTAGTGTAGCCGTAGTTAGGCCACCACTTCAA
GAACTCTGTAGCACCGCCTACATACCTCGCTCTGCTAATCCTGTTACCAGTGGCTGCTGCCAGTGGCGAT
AAGTCGTGTCTTACCGGGTTGGACTCAAGACGATAGTTACCGGATAAGGCGCAGCGGTCGGGCTGAACGG
GGGGTTCGTGCACACAGCCCAGCTTGGAGCGAACGACCTACACCGAACTGAGATACCTACAGCGTGAGCT
ATGAGAAAGCGCCACGCTTCCCGAAGGGAGAAAGGCGGACAGGTATCCGGTAAGCGGCAGGGTCGGAACA
GGAGAGCGCACGAGGGAGCTTCCAGGGGGAAACGCCTGGTATCTTTATAGTCCTGTCGGGTTTCGCCACC
TCTGACTTGAGCGTCGATTTTTGTGATGCTCGTCAGGGGGGCGGAGCCTATGGAAAAACGCCAGCAACGC
GGCCTTTTTACGGTTCCTGGCCTTTTGCTGGCCTTTTGCTCACATGTTCTTTCCTGCGTTATCCCCTGAT
TCTGTGGATAACCGTATTACCGCCTTTGAGTGAGCTGATACCGCTCGCCGCAGCCGAACGACCGAGCGCA
GCGAGTCAGTGAGCGAGGAAGCGGAAGAGCGCCCAATACGCAAACCGCCTCTCCCCGCGCGTTGGCCGAT
TCATTAATGCAGCTGGCACGACAGGTTTCCCGACTGGAAAGCGGGCAGTGAGCGCAACGCAATTAATGTG
AGTTAGCTCACTCATTAGGCACCCCAGGCTTTACACTTTATGCTTCCGGCTCGTATGTTGTGTGGAATTG
TGAGCGGATAACAATTTCACACAGGAAACAGCTATGACCATGATTACGCCAAGCGCGCAATTAACCCTCA
CTAAAGGGAACAAAAGCTGGAGCTGCAAGCTTAATGTAGTCTTATGCAATACTCTTGTAGTCTTGCAACA
TGGTAACGATGAGTTAGCAACATGCCTTACAAGGAGAGAAAAAGCACCGTGCATGCCGATTGGTGGAAGT
AAGGTGGTACGATCGTGCCTTATTAGGAAGGCAACAGACGGGTCTGACATGGATTGGACGAACCACTGAA
TTGCCGCATTGCAGAGATATTGTATTTAAGTGCCTAGCTCGATACATAAACGGGTCTCTCTGGTTAGACC
AGATCTGAGCCTGGGAGCTCTCTGGCTAACTAGGGAACCCACTGCTTAAGCCTCAATAAAGCTTGCCTTG
AGTGCTTCAAGTAGTGTGTGCCCGTCTGTTGTGTGACTCTGGTAACTAGAGATCCCTCAGACCCTTTTAG
TCAGTGTGGAAAATCTCTAGCAGTGGCGCCCGAACAGGGACTTGAAAGCGAAAGGGAAACCAGAGGAGCT
CTCTCGACGCAGGACTCGGCTTGCTGAAGCGCGCACGGCAAGAGGCGAGGGGCGGCGACTGGTGAGTACG
CCAAAAATTTTGACTAGCGGAGGCTAGAAGGAGAGAGATGGGTGCGAGAGCGTCAGTATTAAGCGGGGGA
GAATTAGATCGCGATGGGAAAAAATTCGGTTAAGGCCAGGGGGAAAGAAAAAATATAAATTAAAACATAT
AGTATGGGCAAGCAGGGAGCTAGAACGATTCGCAGTTAATCCTGGCCTGTTAGAAACATCAGAAGGCTGT
AGACAAATACTGGGACAGCTACAACCATCCCTTCAGACAGGATCAGAAGAACTTAGATCATTATATAATA
CAGTAGCAACCCTCTATTGTGTGCATCAAAGGATAGAGATAAAAGACACCAAGGAAGCTTTAGACAAGAT
AGAGGAAGAGCAAAACAAAAGTAAGACCACCGCACAGCAAGCGGCCGCTGATCTTCAGACCTGGAGGAGG
AGATATGAGGGACAATTGGAGAAGTGAATTATATAAATATAAAGTAGTAAAAATTGAACCATTAGGAGTA
GCACCCACCAAGGCAAAGAGAAGAGTGGTGCAGAGAGAAAAAAGAGCAGTGGGAATAGGAGCTTTGTTCC
TTGGGTTCTTGGGAGCAGCAGGAAGCACTATGGGCGCAGCGTCAATGACGCTGACGGTACAGGCCAGACA
ATTATTGTCTGGTATAGTGCAGCAGCAGAACAATTTGCTGAGGGCTATTGAGGCGCAACAGCATCTGTTG
CAACTCACAGTCTGGGGCATCAAGCAGCTCCAGGCAAGAATCCTGGCTGTGGAAAGATACCTAAAGGATC
AACAGCTCCTGGGGATTTGGGGTTGCTCTGGAAAACTCATTTGCACCACTGCTGTGCCTTGGAATGCTAG
TTGGAGTAATAAATCTCTGGAACAGATTTGGAATCACACGACCTGGATGGAGTGGGACAGAGAAATTAAC
AATTACACAAGCTTAATACACTCCTTAATTGAAGAATCGCAAAACCAGCAAGAAAAGAATGAACAAGAAT
TATTGGAATTAGATAAATGGGCAAGTTTGTGGAATTGGTTTAACATAACAAATTGGCTGTGGTATATAAA
ATTATTCATAATGATAGTAGGAGGCTTGGTAGGTTTAAGAATAGTTTTTGCTGTACTTTCTATAGTGAAT
AGAGTTAGGCAGGGATATTCACCATTATCGTTTCAGACCCACCTCCCAACCCCGAGGGGACCCAGAGAGG
GCCTATTTCCCATGATTCCTTCATATTTGCATATACGATACAAGGCTGTTAGAGAGATAATTAGAATTAA
TTTGACTGTAAACACAAAGATATTAGTACAAAATACGTGACGTAGAAAGTAATAATTTCTTGGGTAGTTT
GCAGTTTTAAAATTATGTTTTAAAATGGACTATCATATGCTTACCGTAACTTGAAAGTATTTCGATTTCT
TGGCTTTATATATCTTGTGGAAAGGACGAAACACCGTCTGTTGCAGGTGATAACGCGTTTTAGAGCTAGA
AATAGCAAGTTAAAATAAGGCTAGTCCGTTATCAACTTGAAAAAGTGGCACCGAGTCGGTGCTTTTTTAA
GCTTGGCGTAACTAGATCTTGAGACAAATGGCAGTATTCATCCACAATTTTAAAAGAAAAGGGGGGATTG
GGGGGTACAGTGCAGGGGAAAGAATAGTAGACATAATAGCAACAGACATACAAACTAAAGAATTACAAAA
ACAAATTACAAAAATTCAAAATTTTCGGGTTTATTACAGGGACAGCAGAGATCCACTTTGGCGCCGGCTC
GAGGGGG
Features (pLannotate 1.2.2; 29 found; start..end, strand, type, name):
     14..80      +  CDS            small t antigen (fragment): SV40 (simian virus 40) small t antigen
    106..317     +  promoter       EF-1α core promoter: core promoter for human elongation factor EF-1α
    318..1256    +  intron         EF-1α intron A: intron upstream of the start codon of human EF-1α
   1278..1877    +  CDS            PuroR (fragment): puromycin N-acetyltransferase; pac from Streptomyces; confers resistance to puromycin
   1893..2481    +  misc_feature   WPRE: woodchuck hepatitis virus posttranscriptional regulatory element
   2532..2551    +  misc_feature   cPPT/CTS (fragment): central polypurine tract and central termination sequence of HIV-1
   2553..2786    +  LTR            3' LTR (ΔU3): self-inactivating 3' long terminal repeat (LTR) from HIV-1
   2864..2985    +  polyA_signal   SV40 poly(A) signal: SV40 polyadenylation signal
   3025..3160    +  rep_origin     SV40 ori: SV40 origin of replication
   3181..3199    -  promoter       T7 promoter: promoter for bacteriophage T7 RNA polymerase
   3207..3362    +  CDS            lacZα (fragment): LacZα fragment of β-galactosidase; lacZ fragment
   3367..3795    +  rep_origin     f1 ori (sequence partly withheld): f1 bacteriophage origin of replication; arrow indicates direction of (+) strand synthesis
   3848..3952    +  promoter       AmpR promoter: bla
   3953..4813    +  CDS            AmpR: β-lactamase; bla; confers resistance to ampicillin, carbenicillin, and related antibiotics
   4984..5572    +  rep_origin     ori: high-copy-number ColE1/pMB1/pBR322/pUC origin of replication
   5755..5847    +  CDS            lacI (fragment): lac repressor; lacI; The lac repressor binds to the lac operator to inhibit transcription in E. coli. This inhibition can be relieved by adding lactose or isopropyl-β-D-thiogalactopyranoside (IPTG).
   5860..5881    +  protein_bind   CAP binding site: CAP binding activates transcription in the presence of cAMP. E. coli catabolite activator protein
   5896..5926    +  promoter       lac promoter: promoter for the E. coli lac operon
   5934..5950    +  protein_bind   lac operator: The lac repressor binds to the lac operator to inhibit transcription in E. coli. This inhibition can be relieved by adding lactose or isopropyl-β-D-thiogalactopyranoside (IPTG). lac repressor encoded by lacI
   5995..6013    +  promoter       T3 promoter: promoter for bacteriophage T3 RNA polymerase
   6041..6267    +  promoter       RSV promoter: Rous sarcoma virus enhancer/promoter
   6268..6448    +  LTR            5' LTR (truncated): truncated 5' long terminal repeat (LTR) from HIV-1
   6495..6620    +  misc_feature   HIV-1 Ψ: packaging signal of human immunodeficiency virus type 1
   6604..6967    +  CDS            HIV-1 gag (fragment): gag protein from human immunodeficiency virus 1; gag
   7113..7346    +  misc_feature   RRE: The Rev response element (RRE) of HIV-1 allows for Rev-dependent mRNA export from the nucleus to the cytoplasm.
   7723..7749    +  CDS            Rev (fragment): human immunodeficiency virus 1 (HIV-1) Rev protein; rev; enhances nuclear export of unspliced and incompletely spliced viral mRNAs
   7753..7993    +  promoter       U6 promoter: RNA polymerase III promoter for human U6 snRNA
   8023..8098    +  misc_RNA       gRNA scaffold: guide RNA scaffold for the Streptococcus pyogenes CRISPR/Cas9 system
   8154..8271    +  misc_feature   cPPT/CTS: central polypurine tract and central termination sequence of HIV-1
