[The description below was written by a language model from this plasmid's Addgene catalogue record and pLannotate feature annotations shown in this document.]
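Description:
STK32A gRNA (BRDN0001145147) is a third-generation lentiviral guide RNA plasmid built on the lentiGuide-Puro backbone, designed to direct Streptococcus pyogenes Cas9 to the human STK32A gene (also known as YANK1), which encodes a serine/threonine kinase. The assembled sequence is about 8.3 kb. In bacteria it is maintained through a high-copy ColE1/pUC-type origin and selected with ampicillin via the β-lactamase gene. An f1 origin, lac regulatory remnants and T7/T3 promoters are carried over from the cloning backbone.

The lentiviral transfer cassette begins with an RSV promoter fused to a truncated HIV-1 5' LTR, which makes genomic RNA production in packaging cells Tat-independent. This is followed by the Ψ packaging signal with a gag fragment, the Rev response element for nuclear export of the unspliced RNA, and a cPPT/CTS that aids nuclear import of the viral DNA. A human U6 RNA polymerase III promoter drives the STK32A-specific spacer joined to the SpCas9 gRNA scaffold. Downstream, the EF-1α core promoter with its first intron expresses puromycin N-acetyltransferase for selection of transduced mammalian cells, with a WPRE to enhance transcript expression. The cassette ends in a ΔU3 self-inactivating 3' LTR, and an SV40 poly(A) signal and SV40 origin lie beyond it.

The plasmid carries no Cas9, so it must be used with a separate Cas9 vector or in cells already expressing Cas9. The guide was designed against several STK32A reference transcripts and belongs to a human kinome gRNA collection, used for knockout of this kinase.
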