Addgene plasmid #76475: STK32A gRNA (BRDN0001145147)
Purpose: 3rd generation lentiviral gRNA plasmid targeting human STK32A
Depositing lab: John Doench & David Root. Depositing organization: Broad Institute. Publication: Optimized sgRNA design to maximize activity and minimize off-target effects of CRISPR-Cas9. Doench JG, Fusi N, Sullender M, Hegde M, Vaimberg EW, Donovan KF, Smith I, Tothova Z, Wilen C, Orchard R, Virgin HW, Listgarten J, Root DE. Nat Biotechnol. 2016 Jan 18. doi: 10.1038/nbt.3437. PubMed 26780180.
Backbone
  Vector backbone: lentiGuide-Puro
  Backbone manufacturer: Zhang Lab (Addgene plasmid # 52963)
  Vector type: Mammalian Expression, Lentiviral, CRISPR
  Selectable markers: Puromycin
Growth in bacteria
  Bacterial resistance: Ampicillin, 100 μg/mL
  Growth temperature: 37°C
  Growth strain: DH5alpha
  Copy number: High Copy
Gene/Insert
  Gene/Insert name: STK32A (alt names: STK32A; NM_001112724.1)
  gRNA/shRNA sequence: TCTGTTGCAGGTGATAACGC
  Species: H. sapiens (human)
  Entrez Gene: STK32A (a.k.a. YANK1, MGC22688)
  Promoter: hU6
  Cloning method: Unknown
  Sequencing primers: 5′ U6-F; 3′ pS2-R
Terms and licenses: Academic/Nonprofit Terms; Industry Terms: Not Available to Industry
Depositor comments: The gRNA was designed to target the following Genbank reference sequence(s): NM_001112724.1,NM_001287740.1,NM_145001.3. Note that this plasmid does NOT contain Cas9. It should be used in conjunction with lentiCas9-Blast (Addgene #52962) or otherwise with cell lines already expressing Cas9. Browse the full kinome gRNA library at http://www.addgene.org/pooled-library/broadgpp-human-kinome/ or visit http://www.broadinstitute.org/rnai/public/ for detailed protocols and information.
How to cite: STK32A gRNA (BRDN0001145147) was a gift from John Doench & David Root (Addgene plasmid # 76475 ; http://n2t.net/addgene:76475 ; RRID:Addgene_76475)
