>Addgene plasmid #76475 | STK32A gRNA (BRDN0001145147) | depositor partial sequence | sequence record 143935 | Target Sequence
TCTGTTGCAGGTGATAACGC
