>Addgene plasmid #76475 | STK32A gRNA (BRDN0001145147) | addgene partial sequence | sequence record 185909 | hU6-F
GTAGAAAGTAATAATTTCTTGGGTAGTTTGCAGTTTTAAAATTATGTTTTAAAATGGACTATCATATGCT
TACCGTAACTTGAAAGTATTTCGATTTCTTGGCTTTATATATCTTGTGGAAAGGACGAAACACCGTCTGT
TGCAGGTGATAACGCGTTTTAGAGCTAGAAATAGCAAGTTAAAATAAGGCTAGTCCGTTATCAACTTGAA
AAAGTGGCACCGAGTCGGTGCTTTTTTAAGCTTGGCGTAACTAGATCTTGAGACAAATGGCAGTATTCAT
CCACAATTTTAAAAGAAAAGGGGGGATTGGGGGGTACAGTGCAGGGGAAAGAATAGTAGACATAATAGCA
ACAGACATACAAACTAAAGAATTACAAAAACAAATTACAAAAATTCAAAATTTTCGGGTTTATTACAGGG
ACAGCAGAGATCCACTTTGGCGCCGGCTCGAGGGGGCCCGGGTGCAAAGATGGATAAAGTTTTAAACAGA
GAGGAATCTTTGCAGCTAATGGACCTTCTAGGTCTTGAAAGGAGTGGGAATTGGCTCCGGTGCCCGTCAG
TGGGCAGAGC
